>Addgene plasmid #136228 | pCDNA4.TO-ORF67-2xCSTREP | addgene full sequence | sequence record 267633 | Addgene NGS Result
GACGGATCGGGAGATCTCCCGATCCCCTATGGTGCACTCTCAGTACAATCTGCTCTGATGCCGCATAGTT
AAGCCAGTATCTGCTCCCTGCTTGTGTGTTGGAGGTCGCTGAGTAGTGCGCGAGCAAAATTTAAGCTACA
ACAAGGCAAGGCTTGACCGACAATTGCATGAAGAATCTGCTTAGGGTTAGGCGTTTTGCGCTGCTTCGCG
ATGTACGGGCCAGATATACGCGTTGACATTGATTATTGACTAGTTATTAATAGTAATCAATTACGGGGTC
ATTAGTTCATAGCCCATATATGGAGTTCCGCGTTACATAACTTACGGTAAATGGCCCGCCTGGCTGACCG
CCCAACGACCCCCGCCCATTGACGTCAATAATGACGTATGTTCCCATAGTAACGCCAATAGGGACTTTCC
ATTGACGTCAATGGGTGGAGTATTTACGGTAAACTGCCCACTTGGCAGTACATCAAGTGTATCATATGCC
AAGTACGCCCCCTATTGACGTCAATGACGGTAAATGGCCCGCCTGGCATTATGCCCAGTACATGACCTTA
TGGGACTTTCCTACTTGGCAGTACATCTACGTATTAGTCATCGCTATTACCATGGTGATGCGGTTTTGGC
AGTACATCAATGGGCGTGGATAGCGGTTTGACTCACGGGGATTTCCAAGTCTCCACCCCATTGACGTCAA
TGGGAGTTTGTTTTGGCACCAAAATCAACGGGACTTTCCAAAATGTCGTAACAACTCCGCCCCATTGACG
CAAATGGGCGGTAGGCGTGTACGGTGGGAGGTCTATATAAGCAGAGCTCTCCCTATCAGTGATAGAGATC
TCCCTATCAGTGATAGAGATCGTCGACGAGCTCGTTTAGTGAACCGTCAGATCGCCTGGAGACGCCATCC
ACGCTGTTTTGACCTCCATAGAAGACACCGGGACCGATCCAGCCTCCGGACTCTAGCGTTTAAACTTAAG
CTTGGTACCGAGCTCGGATCCACTAGTCCAGTGTGGTGGAATTCATGAGTGTCGTTGGTAAGCGTGTAGT
GGACGAACTGTGTCGGGTGGTATCCTCATACTTGGGACAGTCTGGTCAGTCCCTGGATTTGGAACGGTGC
ATCGACGGGGCCCCAGTTTATGCTAAGGGCGGTGCTACCGCCATATGTACGGTTAGAATGCAGCACGGTT
GCGTGTACCACTTAGAGTTTGTGTATAAGTTTTGGGCGCACCTCCTGGAGGAGATGCACTACCCGTTCTC
TCCCTGCTTTGTTATATCGAATAATGGCCTTTCCACAACCCTGAAGTGCTTTCTGTGCCGACCAAGCGAC
GCCGTGTCCCAGTTTGGGCACGTCCTTCCCGTGGAGTCGGACGTATACCTTGCCAAAAATACGTCTGTCG
TGCTGGGGCAGGATGACTTTACAAAGTTCAAGGCGAGCCTGGTGTTCTCAAAGAACCTGGGCGTGTACAA
CTCCATGGTAATATGCCGTACCTACTTCACGGACTACAGGCAGGTTTTGCAATTTTTGGTGGTGACGCCC
AAAAGTCACAAGAGACTGAAGTCGCTGCTGGAGACAGTGTACTGTCTGGCAGCCCCCGTGGCGGATTCGG
CCGCACAGGGTGGTGCCGGTTTTCCCACCAACGGCCGCGACGCGCGGGCCTGTACATCAGACGTCACAGC
GGTATATTGGGCGGGCCAGGGGGGTAGGACGGTGCGGATTCTGGGCGCCTTTCAGTGGAGCTTAGGCCGT
GCGGTCGCGCTGGTGAGAAGGTCATGGCCCTGGATCAGCGCTGGGATCGCTTTCTTGTGTCTTGGTTTGG
TTTGGATGAGGCCCAGCGGAGGGCGGCCGCTCGAGGGAGGCGGTGGATGGAGCCACCCCCAGTTCGAGAA
GGGCGGCGGCAGCGGCGGCGGCAGCGGCGGCGGCAGCTGGAGCCACCCCCAGTTCGAGAAGGGGCCCGTT
TAAACCCGCTGATCAGCCTCGACTGTGCCTTCTAGTTGCCAGCCATCTGTTGTTTGCCCCTCCCCCGTGC
CTTCCTTGACCCTGGAAGGTGCCACTCCCACTGTCCTTTCCTAATAAAATGAGGAAATTGCATCGCATTG
TCTGAGTAGGTGTCATTCTATTCTGGGGGGTGGGGTGGGGCAGGACAGCAAGGGGGAGGATTGGGAAGAC
AATAGCAGGCATGCTGGGGATGCGGTGGGCTCTATGGCTTCTGAGGCGGAAAGAACCAGCTGGGGCTCTA
GGGGGTATCCCC
[124 nt withheld, positions 2253-2376]
C
[91 nt withheld, positions 2378-2468]
A
[49 nt withheld, positions 2470-2518]
CCTTTGACGTTGGAGTCCACGTTCTTT
[37 nt withheld, positions 2546-2582]
ACCCTATCTCGGTCTATTCTTTTGATTTATAAGGGATTTTGCCGATTTCGGCCTATTGGTTAAAAAATGA
GCTGATTTAACAAAAATTTAACGCGAATTAATTCTGTGGAATGTGTGTCAGTTAGGGTGTGGAAAGTCCC
CAGGCTCCCCAGCAGGCAGAAGTATGCAAAGCATGCATCTCAATTAGTCAGCAACCAGGTGTGGAAAGTC
CCCAGGCTCCCCAGCAGGCAGAAGTATGCAAAGCATGCATCTCAATTAGTCAGCAACCATAGTCCCGCCC
CTAACTCCGCCCATCCCGCCCCTAACTCCGCCCAGTTCCGCCCATTCTCCGCCCCATGGCTGACTAATTT
TTTTTATTTATGCAGAGGCCGAGGCCGCCTCTGCCTCTGAGCTATTCCAGAAGTAGTGAGGAGGCTTTTT
TGGAGGCCTAGGCTTTTGCAAAAAGCTCCCGGGAGCTTGTATATCCATTTTCGGATCTGATCAGCACGTG
TTGACAATTAATCATCGGCATAGTATATCGGCATAGTATAATACGACAAGGTGAGGAACTAAACCATGGC
CAAGTTGACCAGTGCCGTTCCGGTGCTCACCGCGCGCGACGTCGCCGGAGCGGTCGAGTTCTGGACCGAC
CGGCTCGGGTTCTCCCGGGACTTCGTGGAGGACGACTTCGCCGGTGTGGTCCGGGACGACGTGACCCTGT
TCATCAGCGCGGTCCAGGACCAGGTGGTGCCGGACAACACCCTGGCCTGGGTGTGGGTGCGCGGCCTGGA
CGAGCTGTACGCCGAGTGGTCGGAGGTCGTGTCCACGAACTTCCGGGACGCCTCCGGGCCGGCCATGACC
GAGATCGGCGAGCAGCCGTGGGGGCGGGAGTTCGCCCTGCGCGACCCGGCCGGCAACTGCGTGCACTTCG
TGGCCGAGGAGCAGGACTGACACGTGCTACGAGATTTCGATTCCACCGCCGCCTTCTATGAAAGGTTGGG
CTTCGGAATCGTTTTCCGGGACGCCGGCTGGATGATCCTCCAGCGCGGGGATCTCATGCTGGAGTTCTTC
GCCCACCCCAACTTGTTTATTGCAGCTTATAATGGTTACAAATAAAGCAATAGCATCACAAATTTCACAA
ATAAAGCATTTTTTTCACTGCATTCTAGTTGTGGTTTGTCCAAACTCATCAATGTATCTTATCATGTCTG
TATACCGTCGACCTCTAGCTAGAGCTTGGCGTAATCATGGTCATAGCTGTTTCCTGTGTGAAATTGTTAT
CCGCTCACAATTCCACACAACATACGAGCCGGAAGCATAAAGTGTAAAGCCTGGGGTGCCTAATGAGTGA
GCTAACTCACATTAATTGCGTTGCGCTCACTGCCCGCTTTCCAGTCGGGAAACCTGTCGTGCCAGCTGCA
TTAATGAATCGGCCAACGCGCGGGGAGAGGCGGTTTGCGTATTGGGCGCTCTTCCGCTTCCTCGCTCACT
GACTCGCTGCGCTCGGTCGTTCGGCTGCGGCGAGCGGTATCAGCTCACTCAAAGGCGGTAATACGGTTAT
CCACAGAATCAGGGGATAACGCAGGAAAGAACATGTGAGCAAAAGGCCAGCAAAAGGCCAGGAACCGTAA
AAAGGCCGCGTTGCTGGCGTTTTTCCATAGGCTCCGCCCCCCTGACGAGCATCACAAAAATCGACGCTCA
AGTCAGAGGTGGCGAAACCCGACAGGACTATAAAGATACCAGGCGTTTCCCCCTGGAAGCTCCCTCGTGC
GCTCTCCTGTTCCGACCCTGCCGCTTACCGGATACCTGTCCGCCTTTCTCCCTTCGGGAAGCGTGGCGCT
TTCTCATAGCTCACGCTGTAGGTATCTCAGTTCGGTGTAGGTCGTTCGCTCCAAGCTGGGCTGTGTGCAC
GAACCCCCCGTTCAGCCCGACCGCTGCGCCTTATCCGGTAACTATCGTCTTGAGTCCAACCCGGTAAGAC
ACGACTTATCGCCACTGGCAGCAGCCACTGGTAACAGGATTAGCAGAGCGAGGTATGTAGGCGGTGCTAC
AGAGTTCTTGAAGTGGTGGCCTAACTACGGCTACACTAGAAGAACAGTATTTGGTATCTGCGCTCTGCTG
AAGCCAGTTACCTTCGGAAAAAGAGTTGGTAGCTCTTGATCCGGCAAACAAACCACCGCTGGTAGCGGTG
GTTTTTTTGTTTGCAAGCAGCAGATTACGCGCAGAAAAAAAGGATCTCAAGAAGATCCTTTGATCTTTTC
TACGGGGTCTGACGCTCAGTGGAACGAAAACTCACGTTAAGGGATTTTGGTCATGAGATTATCAAAAAGG
ATCTTCACCTAGATCCTTTTAAATTAAAAATGAAGTTTTAAATCAATCTAAAGTATATATGAGTAAACTT
GGTCTGACAGTTACCAATGCTTAATCAGTGAGGCACCTATCTCAGCGATCTGTCTATTTCGTTCATCCAT
AGTTGCCTGACTCCCCGTCGTGTAGATAACTACGATACGGGAGGGCTTACCATCTGGCCCCAGTGCTGCA
ATGATACCGCGAGACCCACGCTCACCGGCTCCAGATTTATCAGCAATAAACCAGCCAGCCGGAAGGGCCG
AGCGCAGAAGTGGTCCTGCAACTTTATCCGCCTCCATCCAGTCTATTAATTGTTGCCGGGAAGCTAGAGT
AAGTAGTTCGCCAGTTAATAGTTTGCGCAACGTTGTTGCCATTGCTACAGGCATCGTGGTGTCACGCTCG
TCGTTTGGTATGGCTTCATTCAGCTCCGGTTCCCAACGATCAAGGCGAGTTACATGATCCCCCATGTTGT
GCAAAAAAGCGGTTAGCTCCTTCGGTCCTCCGATCGTTGTCAGAAGTAAGTTGGCCGCAGTGTTATCACT
CATGGTTATGGCAGCACTGCATAATTCTCTTACTGTCATGCCATCCGTAAGATGCTTTTCTGTGACTGGT
GAGTACTCAACCAAGTCATTCTGAGAATAGTGTATGCGGCGACCGAGTTGCTCTTGCCCGGCGTCAATAC
GGGATAATACCGCGCCACATAGCAGAACTTTAAAAGTGCTCATCATTGGAAAACGTTCTTCGGGGCGAAA
ACTCTCAAGGATCTTACCGCTGTTGAGATCCAGTTCGATGTAACCCACTCGTGCACCCAACTGATCTTCA
GCATCTTTTACTTTCACCAGCGTTTCTGGGTGAGCAAAAACAGGAAGGCAAAATGCCGCAAAAAAGGGAA
TAAGGGCGACACGGAAATGTTGAATACTCATACTCTTCCTTTTTCAATATTATTGAAGCATTTATCAGGG
TTATTGTCTCATGAGCGGATACATATTTGAATGTATTTAGAAAAATAAACAAATAGGGGTTCCGCGCACA
TTTCCCCGAAAAGTGCCACCTGACGTC
Features (pLannotate 1.2.2; 22 found; start..end, strand, type, name):
     28..80      -  misc_feature   bom (fragment): basis of mobility region from pBR322
    235..614     +  enhancer       CMV enhancer: human cytomegalovirus immediate early enhancer
    615..818     +  promoter       CMV promoter: human cytomegalovirus (CMV) immediate early promoter
    820..839     +  promoter       PLtetO-1 promoter (fragment): modified phage lambda PL promoter with tet operator sites (Lutz and Bujard, 1997)
    841..860     +  promoter       PLtetO-1 promoter (fragment): modified phage lambda PL promoter with tet operator sites (Lutz and Bujard, 1997)
    868..901     +  promoter       TRE3GV promoter (fragment): 3rd-generation Tet-responsive promoter that can be activated by binding of Tet-On® 3G, optimized for retroviral and lentiviral vectors
   1025..1837    +  CDS            NEC2: NEC2_HHV8P - Experimental evidence at protein level: Swiss-Prot protein existence level 1. Plays an essential role in virion nuclear egress, the first step of virion release from infected cell. Within the host nucleus, NEC1 interacts with the newly formed capsid through the vertexes and directs it to the inner nuclear membrane by associating with NEC2. Induces the budding of the capsid at the inner nuclear membrane as well as its envelopment into the perinuclear space. There, the NEC1/NEC2 complex promotes the fusion of the enveloped capsid with the outer nuclear membrane and the subsequent re
   1983..2207    +  polyA_signal   bGH poly(A) signal: bovine growth hormone polyadenylation signal
   2211..2232    +  promoter       SV40 promoter (fragment): SV40 enhancer and early promoter
   2253..2681    +  rep_origin     f1 ori (sequence partly withheld): f1 bacteriophage origin of replication; arrow indicates direction of (+) strand synthesis
   2695..3024    +  promoter       SV40 promoter: SV40 enhancer and early promoter
   3072..3119    +  promoter       EM7 promoter: synthetic bacterial promoter&nbsp
   3138..3512    +  CDS            BleoR: antibiotic-binding protein; Sh ble from Streptoalloteichus hindustanus; confers resistance to bleomycin, phleomycin, and Zeocin™
   3522..3647    +  CDS            ble (fragment): BLE_KLEPN - Experimental evidence at protein level: Swiss-Prot protein existence level 1. Binding protein with a strong affinity to the bleomycin family of antibiotics. Binds to CL990; an antimitotic-antibiotic compound. From Klebsiella pneumoniae.
   3642..3763    +  polyA_signal   SV40 poly(A) signal: SV40 polyadenylation signal
   3836..3852    -  protein_bind   lac operator: The lac repressor binds to the lac operator to inhibit transcription in E. coli. This inhibition can be relieved by adding lactose or isopropyl-β-D-thiogalactopyranoside (IPTG). lac repressor encoded by lacI
   3860..3890    -  promoter       lac promoter: promoter for the E. coli lac operon
   3905..3926    -  protein_bind   CAP binding site: CAP binding activates transcription in the presence of cAMP. E. coli catabolite activator protein
   3939..4031    -  CDS            lacI (fragment): lac repressor; lacI; The lac repressor binds to the lac operator to inhibit transcription in E. coli. This inhibition can be relieved by adding lactose or isopropyl-β-D-thiogalactopyranoside (IPTG).
   4214..4802    -  rep_origin     ori: high-copy-number ColE1/pMB1/pBR322/pUC origin of replication
   4973..5833    -  CDS            AmpR: β-lactamase; bla; confers resistance to ampicillin, carbenicillin, and related antibiotics
   5834..5938    -  promoter       AmpR promoter: bla
