[The description below was written by a language model from this plasmid's Addgene catalogue record and pLannotate feature annotations shown in this document.]
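Description:
pCDNA4.TO-ORF67-2xCSTREP is a mammalian expression plasmid built on the Invitrogen pcDNA4/TO backbone, carrying ORF67 of Kaposi's sarcoma-associated herpesvirus (KSHV) with a C-terminal tandem Strep tag. The sequenced record is about 6 kb. In bacteria it is maintained at high copy from a ColE1/pUC-type origin and selected through the β-lactamase (AmpR) gene. An f1 origin is also present. For selection in mammalian cells the backbone provides a Zeocin resistance cassette, in which the Sh ble gene sits behind both an SV40 early promoter and the bacterial EM7 promoter and is followed by an SV40 polyadenylation signal.

The expression cassette uses the human CMV immediate-early enhancer and promoter. Immediately downstream, the annotation tool picked up short tet-operator-containing fragments, which correspond to the tandem TetO2 sites characteristic of the TO backbone. In cells expressing the Tet repressor these operators keep transcription off until tetracycline or doxycycline is added, while in ordinary cells the promoter behaves constitutively. The annotated coding sequence matches KSHV NEC2, the nuclear egress complex component that partners with NEC1 to drive capsid budding at the inner nuclear membrane. It is terminated by the bovine growth hormone polyadenylation signal. The Strep tag itself is not called as a separate feature, though an unannotated stretch between the end of the NEC2 match and the poly(A) signal could accommodate it. The insert was derived from cDNA of reactivated TREx BCBL-1-RTA cells. According to the record and its associated study, the construct belongs to a set of tagged KSHV ORFs made for affinity purification and mapping of virus–host protein complexes.
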