Addgene plasmid #136228: pCDNA4.TO-ORF67-2xCSTREP
Purpose: Expresses C-terminally strep tagged Kaposi's Sarcoma Associated Herpesvirus (KSHV) ORF67
Depositing lab: Britt Glaunsinger. Depositing organization: University of California, Berkeley. Publication: Global mapping of herpesvirus-host protein complexes reveals a transcription strategy for late genes. Davis ZH, Verschueren E, Jang GM, Kleffman K, Johnson JR, Park J, Von Dollen J, Maher MC, Johnson T, Newton W, Jager S, Shales M, Horner J, Hernandez RD, Krogan NJ, Glaunsinger BA. Mol Cell. 2015 Jan 22;57(2):349-60. doi: 10.1016/j.molcel.2014.11.026. Epub 2014 Dec 24. PubMed 25544563.
Backbone
  Vector backbone: pCDNA4.TO
  Backbone manufacturer: Invitrogen
  Vector type: Mammalian Expression
  Selectable markers: Zeocin
Growth in bacteria
  Bacterial resistance: Ampicillin, 100 μg/mL
  Growth temperature: 37°C
  Growth strain: DH5alpha
  Copy number: High Copy
Gene/Insert
  Gene/Insert name: ORF67
  Species: Kaposi's sarcoma-associated herpesvirus (KSHV)
  Promoter: CMV
  Cloning method: Restriction Enzyme; 5′ cloning site Unknown (unknown if destroyed)
  Sequencing primers: 5′ CGCAAATGGGCGGTAGGCGTG; 3′ TAGAAGGCACAGTCGAGGCT
Resource information
  A portion of this plasmid was derived from a plasmid made by: cDNA of reactivated TREx BCBL-1-RTA cells
Terms and licenses: Academic/Nonprofit Terms; Industry Terms: Not Available to Industry
How to cite: pCDNA4.TO-ORF67-2xCSTREP was a gift from Britt Glaunsinger (Addgene plasmid # 136228 ; http://n2t.net/addgene:136228 ; RRID:Addgene_136228)
